Addgene plasmid #160220: pICH47802-p35S::tdTomato-ER::tNOS
Purpose: tdTomato fluorescent protein-ER localization, 35 promoter, tNOS terminator, transcriptional unit, inserted at the MoClo toolkit level 1 acceptor position 1 reverse
Depositing lab: Matias Kirst. Depositing organization: University of Florida. Publication: Simple, efficient and open-source CRISPR/Cas9 strategy for multi-site genome editing in Populus tremula x alba. Triozzi P, Schmidt HW, Dervinis C, Kirst M, Conde D. Tree Physiol. 2021 May 7. pii: 6270869. doi: 10.1093/treephys/tpab066. PubMed 33960379.
Backbone
  Vector backbone: pICH47802
  Backbone size w/o insert (bp): 4968
  Total vector size (bp): 6992
  Vector type: Plant Expression, Synthetic Biology ; MoClo toolkit level 1 acceptor position 1 reverse
Growth in bacteria
  Bacterial resistance: Ampicillin, 100 μg/mL
  Growth temperature: 37°C
  Growth strain: DH5alpha
  Copy number: Unknown
Gene/Insert
  Gene/Insert name: p2x35S::TdTomato-ER::tNOS
  Cloning method: Restriction Enzyme; 5′ cloning site bsa1 (destroyed during cloning); 3′ cloning site bsa1 (destroyed during cloning)
  Sequencing primers: 5′ aacatggtggagcacgacact; 3′ gatctagtaacatagatgacacc
Terms and licenses: Academic/Nonprofit Terms; Industry Terms: Not Available to Industry
How to cite: pICH47802-p35S::tdTomato-ER::tNOS was a gift from Matias Kirst (Addgene plasmid # 160220 ; http://n2t.net/addgene:160220 ; RRID:Addgene_160220)
