[The description below was written by a language model from this plasmid's Addgene catalogue record and pLannotate feature annotations shown in this document.]
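Description:
pICH47802-p35S::tdTomato-ER::tNOS is a 6,992 bp plant expression construct built in the MoClo (Golden Gate modular cloning) level 1 acceptor pICH47802, which places an assembled transcriptional unit at position 1 in reverse orientation. The backbone is a binary-type vector. It carries nopaline C58 left and right T-DNA border repeats, a high-copy ColE1/pUC-type origin for propagation in E. coli, and the broad-host-range incP oriV together with its trfA replication initiator, which allow maintenance in hosts such as Agrobacterium. Selection in bacteria is by ampicillin through the bla gene under its native promoter. A very short TetR fragment is also annotated and appears to be a backbone remnant.

The payload is a single transcriptional unit assembled through BsaI sites that were destroyed during cloning. An enhanced CaMV 35S promoter with a duplicated enhancer region drives strong constitutive expression, followed by the TMV Ω 5' leader, which acts as a translational enhancer. The coding region is tdTomato, a bright orange-red tandem-dimer fluorescent protein derived from Discosoma, and the unit ends with the nopaline synthase terminator and poly(A) signal. The catalogue describes the reporter as ER-localised. The specific targeting and retention sequences are not annotated separately in the feature table, though unannotated stretches flank the tdTomato coding sequence.

As a level 1 module, the plasmid is meant to be combined with other position-specific units into higher-level MoClo multigene constructs, supplying a visual fluorescent marker of transformation. The associated work concerns multi-site CRISPR/Cas9 genome editing in the poplar hybrid Populus tremula x alba.
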