Features (pLannotate 1.2.2; 12 found; start..end, strand, type, name):
     82..758     +  promoter       CaMV 35S promoter (enhanced): cauliflower mosaic virus 35S promoter with a duplicated enhancer region
    783..836     +  misc_feature   TMV Ω: translational enhancer from the tobacco mosaic virus 5'-leader sequence (Gallie et al., 1988)
    911..2338    +  CDS            tdTomato: tdTomato is a basic (constitutively fluorescent) orange fluorescent protein published in 2004, derived from Discosoma sp.. It is reported to be a somewhat slowly-maturing tandem dimer with low acid sensitivity.
   2366..2618    +  terminator     NOS terminator: nopaline synthase terminator and poly(A) signal
   2729..2753    -  misc_feature   LB T-DNA repeat: left border repeat from nopaline C58 T-DNA
   2845..3476    +  rep_origin     oriV: incP origin of replication
   3563..3667    +  promoter       AmpR promoter: bla
   3668..4528    +  CDS            AmpR: β-lactamase; bla; confers resistance to ampicillin, carbenicillin, and related antibiotics
   4699..5287    +  rep_origin     ori: high-copy-number ColE1/pMB1/pBR322/pUC origin of replication
   5623..6768    +  CDS            trfA: TRFA_ECOLX - Experimental evidence at protein level: Swiss-Prot protein existence level 1. Also involved in plasmid copy number control, promoting intermolecular coupling of protein bound iterons at oriV, which inhibits replication initiation. From Escherichia coli.
   6795..6815    +  CDS            TetR (fragment): tetracycline resistance regulatory protein; tetR
   6927..6951    -  misc_feature   RB T-DNA repeat: right border repeat from nopaline C58 T-DNA
>Addgene plasmid #160220 | pICH47802-p35S::tdTomato-ER::tNOS | addgene full sequence | sequence record 316582 | Addgene NGS Result
GGAGGTCAACATGGTGGAGCACGACACTCTGGTCTACTCCAAAAATGTCAAAGATACAGTCTCAGAAGAT
CAAAGGGCTATTGAGACTTTTCAACAAAGGATAATTTCGGGAAACCTCCTCGGATTCCATTGCCCAGCTA
TCTGTCACTTCATCGAAAGGACAGTAGAAAAGGAAGGTGGCTCCTACAAATGCCATCATTGCGATAAAGG
AAAGGCTATCATTCAAGATCTCTCTGCCGACAGTGGTCCCAAAGATGGACCCCCACCCACGAGGAGCATC
GTGGAAAAAGAAGAGGTTCCAACCACGTCTACAAAGCAAGTGGATTGATGTGATAACATGGTGGAGCACG
ACACTCTGGTCTACTCCAAAAATGTCAAAGATACAGTCTCAGAAGATCAAAGGGCTATTGAGACTTTTCA
ACAAAGGATAATTTCGGGAAACCTCCTCGGATTCCATTGCCCAGCTATCTGTCACTTCATCGAAAGGACA
GTAGAAAAGGAAGGTGGCTCCTACAAATGCCATCATTGCGATAAAGGAAAGGCTATCATTCAAGATCTCT
CTGCCGACAGTGGTCCCAAAGATGGACCCCCACCCACGAGGAGCATCGTGGAAAAAGAAGAGGTTCCAAC
CACGTCTACAAAGCAAGTGGATTGATGTGACATCTCCACTGACGTAAGGGATGACGCACAATCCCACTAT
CCTTCGCAAGACCCTTCCTCTATATAAGGAAGTTCATTTCATTTGGAGAGGACACGCTCGAGTATAAGAG
CTCATTTTTACAACAATTACCAACAACAACAAACAACAAACAACATTACAATTACATTTACAATTATCGA
TACAATGGTCAAGACTAATCTTTTCCTTTTCTTCATCTTCTCGCTTCTCCTCTCACTTTCCAGCGCGGAC
ATGGTGTCCAAGGGCGAAGAGGTGATTAAAGAGTTCATGAGGTTCAAAGTGAGAATGGAGGGCAGTATGA
ACGGCCATGAGTTCGAGATCGAAGGTGAAGGCGAAGGTAGACCATACGAGGGCACCCAGACGGCGAAACT
GAAAGTGACGAAGGGCGGCCCACTGCCCTTCGCCTGGGACATTCTGAGTCCACAATTTATGTACGGTTCC
AAGGCATACGTTAAGCACCCCGCCGACATCCCTGATTACAAAAAGCTGTCGTTCCCGGAGGGGTTTAAAT
GGGAAAGAGTGATGAATTTTGAGGACGGAGGGCTCGTCACTGTGACTCAAGACTCCTCACTTCAAGACGG
CACCCTAATTTACAAGGTGAAGATGAGGGGAACAAATTTCCCCCCTGATGGCCCTGTTATGCAGAAAAAA
ACAATGGGATGGGAGGCATCCACCGAGAGACTTTACCCGCGCGACGGAGTGCTCAAAGGCGAAATCCATC
AGGCACTGAAACTAAAGGACGGCGGCCACTACCTGGTTGAGTTCAAAACTATATATATGGCCAAGAAACC
CGTCCAGTTGCCGGGATATTACTATGTGGACACAAAACTGGATATAACGTCCCACAACGAAGATTACACC
ATAGTGGAACAGTATGAGCGCAGTGAGGGTCGTCACCATCTATTCCTCGGACATGGCACGGGTTCCACGG
GCTCGGGTTCCAGCGGCACGGCAAGCTCGGAGGACAACAACATGGCGGTGATCAAAGAGTTCATGCGGTT
TAAAGTCCGTATGGAGGGCAGCATGAATGGGCACGAATTTGAAATTGAGGGAGAAGGCGAGGGCCGACCA
TATGAGGGGACACAAACCGCGAAACTAAAAGTCACCAAAGGTGGGCCGCTTCCTTTTGCCTGGGACATTC
TCTCTCCTCAGTTCATGTATGGCTCCAAGGCCTACGTTAAACATCCGGCTGATATCCCCGATTATAAGAA
ATTGTCTTTCCCGGAGGGGTTTAAATGGGAGCGGGTTATGAATTTCGAGGATGGTGGACTGGTTACTGTT
ACACAAGATTCGAGTCTGCAGGATGGCACATTGATATACAAAGTCAAAATGAGGGGTACGAATTTTCCCC
CGGACGGCCCGGTGATGCAGAAAAAAACTATGGGCTGGGAGGCCAGCACGGAGAGGCTGTACCCGAGGGA
CGGGGTTTTGAAAGGGGAGATACACCAGGCGCTTAAACTGAAGGACGGGGGGCACTATCTGGTGGAATTT
AAGACGATATATATGGCGAAAAAGCCCGTGCAGCTACCTGGCTACTACTACGTCGATACCAAACTCGATA
TTACCTCTCATAACGAGGACTACACTATCGTGGAGCAATATGAAAGATCAGAAGGACGTCACCACCTTTT
TCTATACGGAATGGACGAGCTTTACAAAAAGGACGAGTTGTAAGCTTGTCAAGCAGATCGTTCAAACATT
TGGCAATAAAGTTTCTTAAGATTGAATCCTGTTGCCGGTCTTGCGATGATTATCATATAATTTCTGTTGA
ATTACGTTAAGCATGTAATAATTAACATGTAATGCATGACGTTATTTATGAGATGGGTTTTTATGATTAG
AGTCCCGCAATTATACATTTAATACGCGATAGAAAACAAAATATAGCGCGCAAACTAGGATAAATTATCG
CGCGCGGTGTCATCTATGTTACTAGATCGACGCTGGATCCGAATTCGGCATTGTCTTCACAGAGTGGGGC
CCACTGCATCCACCCCAGTACATTAAAAACGTCCGCAATGTGTTATTAAGTTGTCTAAGCGTCAATTTGT
TTACACCACAATATATCCTGCCACCAGCCAGCCAACAGCTCCCCGACCGGCAGCTCGGCACAAAATCACC
ACTCGATACAGGCAGCCCATCAGTCAGATCAGGATCTCCTTTGCGACGCTCACCGGGCTGGTTGCCCTCG
CCGCTGGGCTGGCGGCCGTCTATGGCCCTGCAAACGCGCCAGAAACGCCGTCGAAGCCGTGTGCGAGACA
CCGCGGCCGCCGGCGTTGTGGATACCTCGCGGAAAACTTGGCCCTCACTGACAGATGAGGGGCGGACGTT
GACACTTGAGGGGCCGACTCACCCGGCGCGGCGTTGACAGATGAGGGGCAGGCTCGATTTCGGCCGGCGA
CGTGGAGCTGGCCAGCCTCGCAAATCGGCGAAAACGCCTGATTTTACGCGAGTTTCCCACAGATGATGTG
GACAAGCCTGGGGATAAGTGCCCTGCGGTATTGACACTTGAGGGGCGCGACTACTGACAGATGAGGGGCG
CGATCCTTGACACTTGAGGGGCAGAGTGCTGACAGATGAGGGGCGCACCTATTGACATTTGAGGGGCTGT
CCACAGGCAGAAAATCCAGCATTTGCAAGGGTTTCCGCCCGTTTTTCGGCCACCGCTAACCTGTCTTTTA
ACCTGCTTTTAAACCAATATTTATAAACCTTGTTTTTAACCAGGGCTGCGCCCTGTGCGCGTGACCGCGC
ACGCCGAAGGGGGGTGCCCCCCCTTCTCGAACCCTCCCGGCCCGCTAACGCGGGCCTCCCATCCCCCCAG
GGGCTGCGCCCCTCGGCCGCGAACGGCCTCACCCCAAAAATGGCAGCGCTGGCCAATTCGTGCGCGGAAC
CCCTATTTGTTTATTTTTCTAAATACATTCAAATATGTATCCGCTCATGAGACAATAACCTTGATAAATG
CTTCAATAATATTGAAAAAGGAAGAGTATGAGTATTCAACATTTCCGTGTCGCCCTTATTCCCTTTTTTG
CGGCATTTTGCCTTCCTGTTTTTGCTCACCCAGAAACGCTGGTGAAAGTAAAAGATGCTGAAGATCAGTT
GGGTGCACGAGTGGGTTACATCGAACTGGATCTCAACAGCGGTAAGATCCTTGAGAGTTTTCGCCCCGAA
GAACGTTTTCCAATGATGAGCACTTTTAAAGTTCTGCTATGTGGCGCGGTATTATCCCGTATTGACGCCG
GGCAAGAGCAACTCGGTCGCCGCATACACTATTCTCAGAATGACTTGGTTGAGTACTCACCAGTCACAGA
AAAGCATCTTACGGATGGCATGACAGTAAGAGAATTATGCAGTGCTGCCATAACCATGAGTGATAACACT
GCGGCCAACTTACTTCTGACAACGATCGGAGGACCGAAGGAGCTAACCGCTTTTTTGCACAACATGGGGG
ATCATGTAACTCGCCTTGATCGTTGGGAACCGGAGCTGAATGAAGCCATACCAAACGACGAGCGTGACAC
CACGATGCCTGTAGCAATGGCAACAACGTTGCGCAAACTATTAACTGGCGAACTACTTACTCTAGCTTCC
CGGCAACAATTAATAGACTGGATGGAGGCGGATAAAGTTGCAGGACCACTTCTGCGCTCGGCCCTTCCGG
CTGGCTGGTTTATTGCTGATAAATCTGGAGCCGGTGAGCGTGGTTCTCGCGGTATCATTGCAGCACTGGG
GCCAGATGGTAAGCCCTCCCGTATCGTAGTTATCTACACGACGGGGAGTCAGGCAACTATGGATGAACGA
AATAGACAGATCGCTGAGATAGGTGCCTCACTGATTAAGCATTGGTAACTGTCAGACCAAGTTTACTCAT
ATATACTTTAGATTGATTTAAAACTTCATTTTTAATTTAAAAGGATCTAGGTGAAGATCCTTTTTGATAA
TCTCATGACCAAAATCCCTTAACGTGAGTTTTCGTTCCACTGAGCGTCAGACCCCGTAGAAAAGATCAAA
GGATCTTCTTGAGATCCTTTTTTTCTGCGCGTAATCTGCTGCTTGCAAACAAAAAAACCACCGCTACCAG
CGGTGGTTTGTTTGCCGGATCAAGAGCTACCAACTCTTTTTCCGAAGGTAACTGGCTTCAGCAGAGCGCA
GATACCAAATACTGTTCTTCTAGTGTAGCCGTAGTTAGGCCACCACTTCAAGAACTCTGTAGCACCGCCT
ACATACCTCGCTCTGCTAATCCTGTTACCAGTGGCTGCTGCCAGTGGCGATAAGTCGTGTCTTACCGGGT
TGGACTCAAGACGATAGTTACCGGATAAGGCGCAGCGGTCGGGCTGAACGGGGGGTTCGTGCACACAGCC
CAGCTTGGAGCGAACGACCTACACCGAACTGAGATACCTACAGCGTGAGCTATGAGAAAGCGCCACGCTT
CCCGAAGGGAGAAAGGCGGACAGGTATCCGGTAAGCGGCAGGGTCGGAACAGGAGAGCGCACGAGGGAGC
TTCCAGGGGGAAACGCCTGGTATCTTTATAGTCCTGTCGGGTTTCGCCACCTCTGACTTGAGCGTCGATT
TTTGTGATGCTCGTCAGGGGGGCGGAGCCTATGGAAAAACGCCAGCAACGCGGCCTTTTTACGGTTCCTG
GCAGATCCTAGATGTGGCGCAACGATGCCGGCGACAAGCAGGAGCGCACCGACTTCTTCCGCATCAAGTG
TTTTGGCTCTCAGGCCGAGGCCCACGGCAAGTATTTGGGCAAGGGGTCGCTGGTATTCGTGCAGGGCAAG
ATTCGGAATACCAAGTACGAGAAGGACGGCCAGACGGTCTACGGGACCGACTTCATTGCCGATAAGGTGG
ATTATCTGGACACCAAGGCACCAGGCGGGTCAAATCAGGAATAAGGGCACATTGCCCCGGCGTGAGTCGG
GGCAATCCCGCAAGGAGGGTGAATGAATCGGACGTTTGACCGGAAGGCATACAGGCAAGAACTGATCGAC
GCGGGGTTTTCCGCCGAGGATGCCGAAACCATCGCAAGCCGCACCGTCATGCGTGCGCCCCGCGAAACCT
TCCAGTCCGTCGGCTCGATGGTCCAGCAAGCTACGGCCAAGATCGAGCGCGACAGCGTGCAACTGGCTCC
CCCTGCCCTGCCCGCGCCATCGGCCGCCGTGGAGCGTTCGCGTCGTCTTGAACAGGAGGCGGCAGGTTTG
GCGAAGTCGATGACCATCGACACGCGAGGAACTATGACGACCAAGAAGCGAAAAACCGCCGGCGAGGACC
TGGCAAAACAGGTCAGCGAGGCCAAGCAGGCCGCGTTGCTGAAACACACGAAGCAGCAGATCAAGGAAAT
GCAGCTTTCCTTGTTCGATATTGCGCCGTGGCCGGACACGATGCGAGCGATGCCAAACGACACGGCCCGC
TCTGCCCTGTTCACCACGCGCAACAAGAAAATCCCGCGCGAGGCGCTGCAAAACAAGGTCATTTTCCACG
TCAACAAGGACGTGAAGATCACCTACACCGGCGTCGAGCTGCGGGCCGACGATGACGAACTGGTGTGGCA
GCAGGTGTTGGAGTACGCGAAGCGCACCCCTATCGGCGAGCCGATCACCTTCACGTTCTACGAGCTTTGC
CAGGACCTGGGCTGGTCGATCAATGGCCGGTATTACACGAAGGCCGAGGAATGCCTGTCGCGCCTACAGG
CGACGGCGATGGGCTTCACGTCCGACCGCGTTGGGCACCTGGAATCGGTGTCGCTGCTGCACCGCTTCCG
CGTCCTGGACCGTGGCAAGAAAACGTCCCGTTGCCAGGTCCTGATCGACGAGGAAATCGTCGTGCTGTTT
GCTGGCGACCACTACACGAAATTCATATGGGAGAAGTACCGCAAGCTGTCGCCGACGGCCCGACGGATGT
TCGACTATTTCAGCTCGCACCGGGAGCCGTACCCGCTCAAGCTGGAAACCTTCCGCCTCATGTGCGGATC
GGATTCCACCCGCGTGAAGAAGTGGCGCGAGCAGGTCGGCGAAGCCTGCGAAGAGTTGCGAGGCAGCGGC
CTGGTGGAACACGCCTGGGTCAATGATGACCTGGTGCATTGCAAACGCTAGGGCCTTGTGGGGTCAGTTC
CGGCTGGGGGTTCAGCAGCCAGCGCCTGATCTGGGGAACCCTGTGGTTGGCATGCACATACAAATGGACG
AACGGATAAACCTTTTCACGCCCTTTTAAATATCCGATTATTCTAATAAACGCTCTTTTCTCTTAGGTTT
ACCCGCCAATATATCCTGTCAAACACTGATAGTTTAAACCACTTCGTGCAGAAGACAATTGC
